Addgene plasmid #215152: pLVX-FFSS-Cyclin D1 (T286A)
Purpose: Expresses FFSS-Cyclin D1 in mammalian cells from a lentiviral vector.
Depositing lab: Michele Pagano. Depositing organization: NYU Grossman School of Medicine. Publication: CDK-independent role of D-type cyclins in regulating DNA mismatch repair. Rona G, Miwatani-Minter B, Zhang Q, Goldberg HV, Kerzhnerman MA, Howard JB, Simoneschi D, Lane E, Hobbs JW, Sassani E, Wang AA, Keegan S, Laverty DJ, Piett CG, Pongor LS, Xu ML, Andrade J, Thomas A, Sicinski P, Askenazi M, Ueberheide B, Fenyo D, Nagel ZD, Pagano M. Mol Cell. 2024 Feb 29:S1097-2765(24)00129-1. doi: 10.1016/j.molcel.2024.02.010. PubMed 38458201.
Backbone
  Vector backbone: pLVX-IRES-PURO
  Backbone manufacturer: Takara Bio
  Vector type: Mammalian Expression, Lentiviral
  Selectable markers: Puromycin
Growth in bacteria
  Bacterial resistance: Ampicillin, 100 μg/mL
  Growth temperature: 37°C
  Growth strain: NEB Stable
  Copy number: High Copy
Gene/Insert
  Gene/Insert name: CCND1 (alt name: BCL1)
  Species: H. sapiens (human)
  Mutation: With T286A mutation.
  Entrez Gene: CCND1 (a.k.a. BCL1, D11S287E, PRAD1, U21B31)
  Promoter: CMV
  Tag / fusion protein: FFSS (FLAG-FLAG-STREP-STREP) (N terminal on insert)
  Cloning method: Unknown
  Sequencing primers: 5′ CMV_FWR; 3′ IRES_REV
Terms and licenses: Academic/Nonprofit Terms; Industry Terms: Not Available to Industry
How to cite: pLVX-FFSS-Cyclin D1 (T286A) was a gift from Michele Pagano (Addgene plasmid # 215152 ; http://n2t.net/addgene:215152 ; RRID:Addgene_215152)
