[The description below was written by a language model from this plasmid's Addgene catalogue record and pLannotate feature annotations shown in this document.]
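Description:
pLVX-FFSS-Cyclin D1 (T286A) is an HIV-1-based lentiviral expression plasmid built on the pLVX-IRES-Puro backbone for stable or transient expression of tagged human cyclin D1 in mammalian cells. In bacteria it is maintained as a high-copy plasmid through a ColE1/pUC-type origin and selected with ampicillin via the β-lactamase gene. The viral portion of the 9,135-nt sequence carries the elements needed for packaging and transduction. These are the flanking HIV-1 LTRs (with adjacent nef-derived sequence annotated beside each), the Ψ packaging signal running into a gag fragment, the Rev response element for Rev-dependent nuclear export of the genomic RNA, and the cPPT/CTS, which aids nuclear import of the reverse-transcribed genome. Packaging functions are not encoded on the plasmid and must be supplied separately.

The payload is a single bicistronic transcript driven by the CMV immediate-early enhancer and promoter. The first cistron encodes CCND1 fused at its N terminus to the FFSS tag, a tandem FLAG-FLAG-Strep-Strep module suited to detection and sequential affinity purification. The automated annotation picks up only fragments of the FLAG and Strep-Tag II repeats. The insert carries a T286A substitution; threonine 286 is generally known as a phosphorylation site that promotes cyclin D1 nuclear export and degradation, so this mutant is commonly used as a stabilised form, although the record does not state this rationale. Downstream, an EMCV IRES directs translation of puromycin N-acetyltransferase, linking puromycin selection to expression of the insert, and a WPRE enhances transcript expression. The associated publication concerns a CDK-independent role of D-type cyclins in regulating DNA mismatch repair, suggesting use in expression and interaction studies in that context.
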