Features (pLannotate 1.2.2; 26 found; start..end, strand, type, name):
    377..634     +  LTR            5' LTR (truncated): truncated 5' long terminal repeat (LTR) from HIV-1
    681..806     +  misc_feature   HIV-1 Ψ: packaging signal of human immunodeficiency virus type 1
    790..1128    +  CDS            HIV-1 gag (fragment): gag protein from human immunodeficiency virus 1; gag
   1303..1536    +  misc_feature   RRE: The Rev response element (RRE) of HIV-1 allows for Rev-dependent mRNA export from the nucleus to the cytoplasm.
   1913..2013    +  CDS            Rev (fragment): human immunodeficiency virus 1 (HIV-1) Rev protein; rev; enhances nuclear export of unspliced and incompletely spliced viral mRNAs
   2028..2143    +  misc_feature   cPPT/CTS: central polypurine tract and central termination sequence of HIV-1 (lacking the first T)
   2201..2504    +  enhancer       CMV enhancer: human cytomegalovirus immediate early enhancer
   2505..2708    +  promoter       CMV promoter: human cytomegalovirus (CMV) immediate early promoter
   2818..2838    +  CDS            FLAG (fragment): FLAG® epitope tag, followed by an enterokinase cleavage site
   2953..2972    +  CDS            Strep-Tag II (fragment): peptide that binds Strep-Tactin®, an engineered form of streptavidin
   2995..3876    +  CDS            CCND1: CCND1_HUMAN - Also known as BCL1, PRAD1. Experimental evidence at protein level: Swiss-Prot protein existence level 1. Regulatory component of the cyclin D1-CDK4 (DC) complex that phosphorylates and inhibits members of the retinoblastoma (RB) protein family including RB1 and regulates the cell-cycle during G(1)/S transition. Phosphorylation of RB1 allows dissociation of the transcription factor E2F from the RB/E2F complex and the subsequent transcription of E2F target genes which are responsible for the progression through the G(1) phase. Hypophosphorylates RB1 in early G(1) phase. Cyclin D-CD
   3886..3905    -  misc_feature   MCS (fragment): pBluescript multiple cloning site
   4012..4474    +  misc_feature   IRES: internal ribosome entry site (IRES) of the encephalomyocarditis virus (EMCV)
   4494..5090    +  CDS            PuroR (fragment): puromycin N-acetyltransferase; pac from Streptomyces; confers resistance to puromycin
   5104..5692    +  misc_feature   WPRE: woodchuck hepatitis virus posttranscriptional regulatory element
   5709..6227    +  CDS            nef (fragment): NEF_HV1BR - Experimental evidence at protein level: Swiss-Prot protein existence level 1. Extracellular Nef protein targets CD4(+) T-lymphocytes for apoptosis by interacting with CXCR4 surface receptors (PubMed:14990729). From Human immunodeficiency virus type 1 group M subtype B (isolate BRU/LAI) (HIV-1).
   6275..6532    +  LTR            5' LTR (truncated): truncated 5' long terminal repeat (LTR) from HIV-1
   6684..6700    -  protein_bind   lac operator: The lac repressor binds to the lac operator to inhibit transcription in E. coli. This inhibition can be relieved by adding lactose or isopropyl-β-D-thiogalactopyranoside (IPTG). lac repressor encoded by lacI
   6708..6738    -  promoter       lac promoter: promoter for the E. coli lac operon
   6753..6774    -  protein_bind   CAP binding site: CAP binding activates transcription in the presence of cAMP. E. coli catabolite activator protein
   6787..6879    -  CDS            lacI (fragment): lac repressor; lacI; The lac repressor binds to the lac operator to inhibit transcription in E. coli. This inhibition can be relieved by adding lactose or isopropyl-β-D-thiogalactopyranoside (IPTG).
   7062..7650    -  rep_origin     ori: high-copy-number ColE1/pMB1/pBR322/pUC origin of replication
   7821..8681    -  CDS            AmpR: β-lactamase; bla; confers resistance to ampicillin, carbenicillin, and related antibiotics
   8682..8786    -  promoter       AmpR promoter: bla
   8834..8968    +  polyA_signal   SV40 poly(A) signal: SV40 polyadenylation signal
   9135..329     +  CDS            nef (fragment) (across the origin): NEF_HV1BR - Experimental evidence at protein level: Swiss-Prot protein existence level 1. Extracellular Nef protein targets CD4(+) T-lymphocytes for apoptosis by interacting with CXCR4 surface receptors (PubMed:14990729). From Human immunodeficiency virus type 1 group M subtype B (isolate BRU/LAI) (HIV-1).
>Addgene plasmid #215152 | pLVX-FFSS-Cyclin D1 (T286A) | addgene full sequence | sequence record 428710 | Addgene NGS Result
TGGAAGGGCTAATTCACTCCCAAAGAAGACAAGATATCCTTGATCTGTGGATCTACCACACACAAGGCTA
CTTCCCTGATTAGCAGAACTACACACCAGGGCCAGGGGTCAGATATCCACTGACCTTTGGATGGTGCTAC
AAGCTAGTACCAGTTGAGCCAGATAAGGTAGAAGAGGCCAATAAAGGAGAGAACACCAGCTTGTTACACC
CTGTGAGCCTGCATGGGATGGATGACCCGGAGAGAGAAGTGTTAGAGTGGAGGTTTGACAGCCGCCTAGC
ATTTCATCACGTGGCCCGAGAGCTGCATCCGGAGTACTTCAAGAACTGCTGATATCGAGCTTGCTACAAG
GGACTTTCCGCTGGGGACTTTCCAGGGAGGCGTGGCCTGGGCGGGACTGGGGAGTGGCGAGCCCTCAGAT
CCTGCATATAAGCAGCTGCTTTTTGCCTGTACTGGGTCTCTCTGGTTAGACCAGATCTGAGCCTGGGAGC
TCTCTGGCTAACTAGGGAACCCACTGCTTAAGCCTCAATAAAGCTTGCCTTGAGTGCTTCAAGTAGTGTG
TGCCCGTCTGTTGTGTGACTCTGGTAACTAGAGATCCCTCAGACCCTTTTAGTCAGTGTGGAAAATCTCT
AGCAGTGGCGCCCGAACAGGGACTTGAAAGCGAAAGGGAAACCAGAGGAGCTCTCTCGACGCAGGACTCG
GCTTGCTGAAGCGCGCACGGCAAGAGGCGAGGGGCGGCGACTGGTGAGTACGCCAAAAATTTTGACTAGC
GGAGGCTAGAAGGAGAGAGATGGGTGCGAGAGCGTCAGTATTAAGCGGGGGAGAATTAGATCGCGATGGG
AAAAAATTCGGTTAAGGCCAGGGGGAAAGAAAAAATATAAATTAAAACATATAGTATGGGCAAGCAGGGA
GCTAGAACGATTCGCAGTTAATCCTGGCCTGTTAGAAACATCAGAAGGCTGTAGACAAATACTGGGACAG
CTACAACCATCCCTTCAGACAGGATCAGAAGAACTTAGATCATTATATAATACAGTAGCAACCCTCTATT
GTGTGCATCAAAGGATAGAGATAAAAGACACCAAGGAAGCTTTAGACAAGATAGAGGAAGAGCAAAACAA
AAGTAAGACCACCGCACAGCAAGCGGCCGGCCGCTGATCTTCAGACCTGGAGGAGGAGATATGAGGGACA
ATTGGAGAAGTGAATTATATAAATATAAAGTAGTAAAAATTGAACCATTAGGAGTAGCACCCACCAAGGC
AAAGAGAAGAGTGGTGCAGAGAGAAAAAAGAGCAGTGGGAATAGGAGCTTTGTTCCTTGGGTTCTTGGGA
GCAGCAGGAAGCACTATGGGCGCAGCGTCAATGACGCTGACGGTACAGGCCAGACAATTATTGTCTGGTA
TAGTGCAGCAGCAGAACAATTTGCTGAGGGCTATTGAGGCGCAACAGCATCTGTTGCAACTCACAGTCTG
GGGCATCAAGCAGCTCCAGGCAAGAATCCTGGCTGTGGAAAGATACCTAAAGGATCAACAGCTCCTGGGG
ATTTGGGGTTGCTCTGGAAAACTCATTTGCACCACTGCTGTGCCTTGGAATGCTAGTTGGAGTAATAAAT
CTCTGGAACAGATTTGGAATCACACGACCTGGATGGAGTGGGACAGAGAAATTAACAATTACACAAGCTT
AATACACTCCTTAATTGAAGAATCGCAAAACCAGCAAGAAAAGAATGAACAAGAATTATTGGAATTAGAT
AAATGGGCAAGTTTGTGGAATTGGTTTAACATAACAAATTGGCTGTGGTATATAAAATTATTCATAATGA
TAGTAGGAGGCTTGGTAGGTTTAAGAATAGTTTTTGCTGTACTTTCTATAGTGAATAGAGTTAGGCAGGG
ATATTCACCATTATCGTTTCAGACCCACCTCCCAACCCCGAGGGGACCCGACAGGCCCGAAGGAATAGAA
GAAGAAGGTGGAGAGAGAGACAGAGACAGATCCATTCGATTAGTGAACGGATCTCGACGGTATCGCCTTT
AAAAGAAAAGGGGGGATTGGGGGGTACAGTGCAGGGGAAAGAATAGTAGACATAATAGCAACAGACATAC
AAACTAAAGAATTACAAAAACAAATTACAAAAATTCAAAATTTTCGGGTTTATTACAGGGACAGCAGAGA
TCCAGTTTATCGATAAGCTTGGGAGTTCCGCGTTACATAACTTACGGTAAATGGCCCGCCTGGCTGACCG
CCCAACGACCCCCGCCCATTGACGTCAATAATGACGTATGTTCCCATAGTAACGCCAATAGGGACTTTCC
ATTGACGTCAATGGGTGGAGTATTTACGGTAAACTGCCCACTTGGCAGTACATCAAGTGTATCATATGCC
AAGTACGCCCCCTATTGACGTCAATGACGGTAAATGGCCCGCCTGGCATTATGCCCAGTACATGACCTTA
TGGGACTTTCCTACTTGGCAGTACATCTACGTATTAGTCATCGCTATTACCATGGTGATGCGGTTTTGGC
AGTACATCAATGGGCGTGGATAGCGGTTTGACTCACGGGGATTTCCAAGTCTCCACCCCATTGACGTCAA
TGGGAGTTTGTTTTGGCACCAAAATCAACGGGACTTTCCAAAATGTCGTAACAACTCCGCCCCATTGACG
CAAATGGGCGGTAGGCGTGTACGGTGGGAGGTCTATATAAGCAGAGCTCGTTTAGTGAACCGTCAGATCG
CCTGGAGACGCCATCCACGCTGTTTTGACCTCCATAGAAGACACCGACTCTACTAGAGGATCTATTTCCG
GTGAATTCACCATGGACTACAAGGACGACGATGACAAGGTACCAGGATCTGGGGATTATAAAGATGATGA
TGATAAAGGGTCGGCCGCCAGCTGGAGCCACCCTCAGTTCGAGAAGGGAGGAGGAAGCGGCGGAGGCAGC
GGAGGAGGAAGCTGGAGCCACCCGCAGTTCGAGAAAGGAGCTGGATCCAGCAGCGAACACCAGCTCCTGT
GCTGCGAAGTGGAAACCATCCGCCGCGCGTACCCCGATGCCAACCTCCTCAACGACCGGGTGCTGCGGGC
CATGCTGAAGGCGGAGGAGACCTGCGCGCCCTCGGTGTCCTACTTCAAATGTGTGCAGAAGGAGGTCCTG
CCGTCCATGCGGAAGATCGTCGCCACCTGGATGCTGGAGGTCTGCGAGGAACAGAAGTGCGAGGAGGAGG
TCTTCCCGCTGGCCATGAACTACCTGGACCGCTTCCTGTCGCTGGAGCCCGTGAAAAAGAGCCGCCTGCA
GCTGCTGGGGGCCACTTGCATGTTCGTGGCCTCTAAGATGAAGGAGACCATCCCCCTGACGGCCGAGAAG
CTGTGCATCTACACCGACAACTCCATCCGGCCCGAGGAGCTGCTGCAAATGGAGCTGCTCCTGGTGAACA
AGCTCAAGTGGAACCTGGCCGCAATGACCCCGCACGATTTCATTGAACACTTCCTCTCCAAAATGCCAGA
GGCGGAGGAGAACAAACAGATCATCCGCAAACACGCGCAGACCTTCGTTGCCCTCTGTGCCACAGATGTG
AAGTTCATTTCCAATCCGCCCTCCATGGTGGCAGCGGGGAGCGTGGTGGCCGCAGTGCAAGGCCTGAACC
TGAGGAGCCCCAACAACTTCCTGTCCTACTACCGCCTCACACGCTTCCTCTCCAGAGTGATCAAGTGTGA
CCCAGACTGCCTCCGGGCCTGCCAGGAGCAGATCGAAGCCCTGCTGGAGTCAAGCCTGCGCCAGGCCCAG
CAGAACATGGACCCCAAGGCCGCCGAGGAGGAGGAAGAGGAGGAGGAGGAGGTGGACCTGGCTTGCGCAC
CCACCGACGTGCGGGACGTGGACATCTGACTCGAGACTAGTTCTAGAGCGGCCGCGGATCCCCCCCCCCC
CTAACGTTACTGGCCGAAGCCGCTTGGAATAAGGCCGGTGTGCGTTTGTCTATATGTTATTTTCCACCAT
ATTGCCGTCTTTTGGCAATGTGAGGGCCCGGAAACCTGGCCCTGTCTTCTTGACGAGCATTCCTAGGGGT
CTTTCCCCTCTCGCCAAAGGAATGCAAGGTCTGTTGAATGTCGTGAAGGAAGCAGTTCCTCTGGAAGCTT
CTTGAAGACAAACAACGTCTGTAGCGACCCTTTGCAGGCAGCGGAACCCCCCACCTGGCGACAGGTGCCT
CTGCGGCCAAAAGCCACGTGTATAAGATACACCTGCAAAGGCGGCACAACCCCAGTGCCACGTTGTGAGT
TGGATAGTTGTGGAAAGAGTCAAATGGCTCTCCTCAAGCGTATTCAACAAGGGGCTGAAGGATGCCCAGA
AGGTACCCCATTGTATGGGATCTGATCTGGGGCCTCGGTGCACATGCTTTACATGTGTTTAGTCGAGGTT
AAAAAAACGTCTAGGCCCCCCGAACCACGGGGACGTGGTTTTCCTTTGAAAAACACGATGATAATATGGC
CACAACCATGGTTACCGAGTACAAGCCCACGGTGCGCCTCGCCACCCGCGGCGACGTCCCCAGGGCCGTA
CGCACCCTCGCCGCCGCGTTCGCCGACTACCCCGCCACGCGCCACACCGTCGATCCGGACCGCCACATCG
AGCGGGTCACCGAGCTGCAAGAACTCTTCCTCACGCGCGTCGGGCTCGACATCGGCAAGGTGTGGGTCGC
GGACGACGGCGCCGCGGTGGCGGTCTGGACCACGCCGGAGAGCGTCGAAGCGGGGGCGGTGTTCGCCGAG
ATCGGCCCGCGCATGGCCGAGTTGAGCGGTTCCCGGCTGGCCGCGCAGCAACAGATGGAAGGCCTCCTGG
CGCCGCACCGGCCCAAGGAGCCCGCGTGGTTCCTGGCCACCGTCGGCGTCTCGCCCGACCACCAGGGCAA
GGGTCTGGGCAGCGCCGTCGTGCTCCCCGGAGTGGAGGCGGCCGAGCGCGCCGGGGTGCCCGCCTTCCTG
GAGACCTCCGCGCCCCGCAACCTCCCCTTCTACGAGCGGCTCGGCTTCACCGTCACCGCCGACGTCGAGG
TGCCCGAAGGACCGCGCACCTGGTGCATGACCCGCAAGCCCGGTGCCTGAACGCGTCTGGAACAATCAAC
CTCTGGATTACAAAATTTGTGAAAGATTGACTGGTATTCTTAACTATGTTGCTCCTTTTACGCTATGTGG
ATACGCTGCTTTAATGCCTTTGTATCATGCTATTGCTTCCCGTATGGCTTTCATTTTCTCCTCCTTGTAT
AAATCCTGGTTGCTGTCTCTTTATGAGGAGTTGTGGCCCGTTGTCAGGCAACGTGGCGTGGTGTGCACTG
TGTTTGCTGACGCAACCCCCACTGGTTGGGGCATTGCCACCACCTGTCAGCTCCTTTCCGGGACTTTCGC
TTTCCCCCTCCCTATTGCCACGGCGGAACTCATCGCCGCCTGCCTTGCCCGCTGCTGGACAGGGGCTCGG
CTGTTGGGCACTGACAATTCCGTGGTGTTGTCGGGGAAGCTGACGTCCTTTCCATGGCTGCTCGCCTGTG
TTGCCACCTGGATTCTGCGCGGGACGTCCTTCTGCTACGTCCCTTCGGCCCTCAATCCAGCGGACCTTCC
TTCCCGCGGCCTGCTGCCGGCTCTGCGGCCTCTTCCGCGTCTTCGCCTTCGCCCTCAGACGAGTCGGATC
TCCCTTTGGGCCGCCTCCCCGCCTGGAATTAATTCTGCAGTCGAGACCTAGAAAAACATGGAGCAATCAC
AAGTAGCAATACAGCAGCTACCAATGCTGATTGTGCCTGGCTAGAAGCACAAGAGGAGGAGGAGGTGGGT
TTTCCAGTCACACCTCAGGTACCTTTAAGACCAATGACTTACAAGGCAGCTGTAGATCTTAGCCACTTTT
TAAAAGAAAAGAGGGGACTGGAAGGGCTAATTCACTCCCAACGAAGACAAGATATCCTTGATCTGTGGAT
CTACCACACACAAGGCTACTTCCCTGATTAGCAGAACTACACACCAGGGCCAGGGGTCAGATATCCACTG
ACCTTTGGATGGTGCTACAAGCTAGTACCAGTTGAGCCAGATAAGGTAGAAGAGGCCAATAAAGGAGAGA
ACACCAGCTTGTTACACCCTGTGAGCCTGCATGGGATGGATGACCCGGAGAGAGAAGTGTTAGAGTGGAG
GTTTGACAGCCGCCTAGCATTTCATCACGTGGCCCGAGAGCTGCATCCGGAGTACTTCAAGAACTGCTGA
TATCGAGCTTGCTACAAGGGACTTTCCGCTGGGGACTTTCCAGGGAGGCGTGGCCTGGGCGGGACTGGGG
AGTGGCGAGCCCTCAGATCCTGCATATAAGCAGCTGCTTTTTGCCTGTACTGGGTCTCTCTGGTTAGACC
AGATCTGAGCCTGGGAGCTCTCTGGCTAACTAGGGAACCCACTGCTTAAGCCTCAATAAAGCTTGCCTTG
AGTGCTTCAAGTAGTGTGTGCCCGTCTGTTGTGTGACTCTGGTAACTAGAGATCCCTCAGACCCTTTTAG
TCAGTGTGGAAAATCTCTAGCAGTAGTAGTTCATGTCATCTTATTATTCAGTATTTATAACTTGCAAAGA
AATGAATATCAGAGAGTGAGAGGCCTTGACATTGCTAGCGTTTACCGTCGACCTCTAGCTAGAGCTTGGC
GTAATCATGGTCATAGCTGTTTCCTGTGTGAAATTGTTATCCGCTCACAATTCCACACAACATACGAGCC
GGAAGCATAAAGTGTAAAGCCTGGGGTGCCTAATGAGTGAGCTAACTCACATTAATTGCGTTGCGCTCAC
TGCCCGCTTTCCAGTCGGGAAACCTGTCGTGCCAGCTGCATTAATGAATCGGCCAACGCGCGGGGAGAGG
CGGTTTGCGTATTGGGCGCTCTTCCGCTTCCTCGCTCACTGACTCGCTGCGCTCGGTCGTTCGGCTGCGG
CGAGCGGTATCAGCTCACTCAAAGGCGGTAATACGGTTATCCACAGAATCAGGGGATAACGCAGGAAAGA
ACATGTGAGCAAAAGGCCAGCAAAAGGCCAGGAACCGTAAAAAGGCCGCGTTGCTGGCGTTTTTCCATAG
GCTCCGCCCCCCTGACGAGCATCACAAAAATCGACGCTCAAGTCAGAGGTGGCGAAACCCGACAGGACTA
TAAAGATACCAGGCGTTTCCCCCTGGAAGCTCCCTCGTGCGCTCTCCTGTTCCGACCCTGCCGCTTACCG
GATACCTGTCCGCCTTTCTCCCTTCGGGAAGCGTGGCGCTTTCTCATAGCTCACGCTGTAGGTATCTCAG
TTCGGTGTAGGTCGTTCGCTCCAAGCTGGGCTGTGTGCACGAACCCCCCGTTCAGCCCGACCGCTGCGCC
TTATCCGGTAACTATCGTCTTGAGTCCAACCCGGTAAGACACGACTTATCGCCACTGGCAGCAGCCACTG
GTAACAGGATTAGCAGAGCGAGGTATGTAGGCGGTGCTACAGAGTTCTTGAAGTGGTGGCCTAACTACGG
CTACACTAGAAGAACAGTATTTGGTATCTGCGCTCTGCTGAAGCCAGTTACCTTCGGAAAAAGAGTTGGT
AGCTCTTGATCCGGCAAACAAACCACCGCTGGTAGCGGTGGTTTTTTTGTTTGCAAGCAGCAGATTACGC
GCAGAAAAAAAGGATCTCAAGAAGATCCTTTGATCTTTTCTACGGGGTCTGACGCTCAGTGGAACGAAAA
CTCACGTTAAGGGATTTTGGTCATGAGATTATCAAAAAGGATCTTCACCTAGATCCTTTTAAATTAAAAA
TGAAGTTTTAAATCAATCTAAAGTATATATGAGTAAACTTGGTCTGACAGTTACCAATGCTTAATCAGTG
AGGCACCTATCTCAGCGATCTGTCTATTTCGTTCATCCATAGTTGCCTGACTCCCCGTCGTGTAGATAAC
TACGATACGGGAGGGCTTACCATCTGGCCCCAGTGCTGCAATGATACCGCGAGACCCACGCTCACCGGCT
CCAGATTTATCAGCAATAAACCAGCCAGCCGGAAGGGCCGAGCGCAGAAGTGGTCCTGCAACTTTATCCG
CCTCCATCCAGTCTATTAATTGTTGCCGGGAAGCTAGAGTAAGTAGTTCGCCAGTTAATAGTTTGCGCAA
CGTTGTTGCCATTGCTACAGGCATCGTGGTGTCACGCTCGTCGTTTGGTATGGCTTCATTCAGCTCCGGT
TCCCAACGATCAAGGCGAGTTACATGATCCCCCATGTTGTGCAAAAAAGCGGTTAGCTCCTTCGGTCCTC
CGATCGTTGTCAGAAGTAAGTTGGCCGCAGTGTTATCACTCATGGTTATGGCAGCACTGCATAATTCTCT
TACTGTCATGCCATCCGTAAGATGCTTTTCTGTGACTGGTGAGTACTCAACCAAGTCATTCTGAGAATAG
TGTATGCGGCGACCGAGTTGCTCTTGCCCGGCGTCAATACGGGATAATACCGCGCCACATAGCAGAACTT
TAAAAGTGCTCATCATTGGAAAACGTTCTTCGGGGCGAAAACTCTCAAGGATCTTACCGCTGTTGAGATC
CAGTTCGATGTAACCCACTCGTGCACCCAACTGATCTTCAGCATCTTTTACTTTCACCAGCGTTTCTGGG
TGAGCAAAAACAGGAAGGCAAAATGCCGCAAAAAAGGGAATAAGGGCGACACGGAAATGTTGAATACTCA
TACTCTTCCTTTTTCAATATTATTGAAGCATTTATCAGGGTTATTGTCTCATGAGCGGATACATATTTGA
ATGTATTTAGAAAAATAAACAAATAGGGGTTCCGCGCACATTTCCCCGAAAAGTGCCACCTGACGTCGAC
GGATCGGGAGATCAACTTGTTTATTGCAGCTTATAATGGTTACAAATAAAGCAATAGCATCACAAATTTC
ACAAATAAAGCATTTTTTTCACTGCATTCTAGTTGTGGTTTGTCCAAACTCATCAATGTATCTTATCATG
TCTGGATCAACTGGATAACTCAAGCTAACCAAAATCATCCCAAACTTCCCACCCCATACCCTATTACCAC
TGCCAATTACCTGTGGTTTCATTTACTCTAAACCTGTGATTCCTCTGAATTATTTTCATTTTAAAGAAAT
TGTATTTGTTAAATATGTACTACAAACTTAGTAGT
